>Addgene plasmid #107880 | ilux pQE(-) | addgene full sequence | sequence record 233130 | Addgene NGS Result
CTCGAGAAATCATAAAAAATTTATTTGCTTTGTGAGCGGATAACAATTATAATAGATTCAATTGTGAGCG
GATAACAATTTCACACAGAATTCATTAAAGAGGAGAAATTAACTGGATCCATGACTAAAAAAATTTCATT
CATTATTACCGGCCAGGTTGAAATCTTTCCCGAAAGCGATGATTTAGTGCAATCCATTAATTTTGGTGAT
AATAGTGTTTACCTGCCAATATTGAATGACTCTCATGTAAAAAACATTATTGATTGTAATGGAAATAACG
AATTACGGTTGCATGACATTGTCAATTTTCTCTATACGGTAGGGCAAAGATGGAAAAATGATGAATACTC
AAGACGCAGGACATACATTCGTGACTTAAAAAAATATATGGGATATTCAGAAGAAATGGCTAAGCTAGAG
GCCAATTGGATATCTATGATATTATGTTCTAAAGGCGGCCTTTATGATGTTGTAGAAAATGAACTTGGTT
CTCGCCATATCATGGATGAATGGCTACCTCAGGATGAAAGTTATGTTCGGGCTTTTCCGAAAGGTAAATC
TGTACATCTGTTGGCAGGTAATGTTCCATTATCTGGGATCATGTCTATATTACGCGCAATTTTAACTAAG
AATCAGTGTATTATAAAAACATCGTCAACCGATCCTTTTACCGCTAATGCATTAGCGTTAAGTTTTATTG
ATGTAGACCCTAATCATCCGATAACGCGCTCTTTATCTGTTATATATTGGCCCCACCAAGGTGATACATC
ACTCGCAAAAGAAATTATGCGACATGCGGATGTTATTGTCGCTTGGGGAGGGCCAGATGCGATTAATTGG
GCGGTAGAGCATGCGCCATCTTATGCTGATGTGATTAAATTTGGTCCTAAAAAGAGTCTTTGCATTATCG
ATAATCCTGTTGATTTGACGTCTGCAGCGACAGGTGCGGCTCATGATGTTTGTTTTTACGATCAGCGAGC
TTGTTTTTCTGCCCAAAACATATATTATATGGGAAATCATTATGAGGAATTTAAGTTAGCGTTGATAGAA
AAACTTAATCTATATGCGCATATATTACCGAATGCAAAAAAAGATTTTGATGAAAAGGCGGCCTATTCTT
TAGTTCAAAAAGAAAGCTTGTTTGCTGGATTAAAAGTAGAGGTGGATATTCATCAACGTTGGACGATTAT
TGAGTCAGATGCAGGTGTGGAATTTAATCAACCACTTGGCAGATGTGTGTACCTTCATCACGTCGATAAT
ATTGAGCAAATATTGCCTTATGTTCAAAAAAATAAGACGCAAACCATATCTATTTTTCCTTGGGAGTCAT
CATTTAAATATCGAGATGCGTTAGCATTAAAAGGTGCGGAAAGGATTGTAGAAGCAGGAATGAATAACAT
ATTTCGAGTTGGTGGATCTCATGACGGAATGAGACCGTTGCAACGATTAGTGACATATATTTCTCATGAA
AGGCCATCTAACTATACGGCTAAGGATGTTGCGGTTGAAATAGAACAGACTCGTTTCCTGGAAGAAGATA
AGTTCCTTGTATTTGTCCCATAATAGGTAAAAAGTATGGAAAATGAATCAAAATATAAAACCATCGACCA
CGTTATTTGTGTTGAAGGAAATAAAAAAATTCATGTTTGGGAAACGCTGCCAGAAGAAAACAGCCCAAAG
AGAAAGAATGCCATTATTATTGCGTCTGGTTTTGCCCGCAGGATGGATCATTTTGCTGGTCTGGCGGAAT
ATTTATCGCGGAATGGATTTCATGTGATCCGCTATGATTCGCTTCACCACGTTGGATTGAGTTCAGGGAC
AATTGATGAATTTACAATGTCTATAGGAAAGCAGAGCTTGTTAGCAGTGGTTGATTGGTTAACTACACGA
AAAATAAATAACTTCGGTATGTTGGCTTCAAGCTTATCTGCGCGGATAGCTTATGCAAGCCTATCTGAAA
TCAATGCTTCGTTTTTAATCACCGCAGTCGGTGTTGTTAACTTAAGATATTCTCTTGAAAGAGCTTTAGG
GTTTGATTATCTCAGTCTACCCATTAATGAATTGCCGAATAATCTAGATTTTGAAGGCCATAAATTGGGT
GCTGAAGTCTTTGCGAGAGATTGTCTTGATTTTGGTTGGGAAGATTTAGCTTCTACAATTAATAACATGA
TGTATCTTGATATACCGTTTATTGCTTTTACTGCAAATAACGATAATTGGGTCAAGCAAGATGAAGTTAT
CACATTGTTATCAAATATTCGTAGTAATCGATGCAAGATATATTCTTTGTTAGGAAGTTCGCATGACTTG
AGTGAAAATTTAGTGGTCCTGCGCAATTTTTATCAATCGGTTACGAAAGCCGCTATCGCGATGGATAATG
ATCATCTGGATATTGATGTTGATATTACTGAACCGTCATTTGAACATTTAACTATTGCGACAGTCAATGA
ACGCCGAATGAGAATTGAGATTGAAAATCAAGCAATTTCTCTGTCTTAAAATCTATTGAGATATTCTATC
ACTCAAATAGCAATATAAGGACTCTCTGAATTCATGAAATTTGGAAACTTTTTACTTACATACCAACCTC
CCCAATTTTCTCAAACAGAGGTAATGGAACGTTTGGTTAAATTAGGTCGCATCTCTGAGGAGTGTGGTTT
TGATACCGTATGGTTACTGGAGCATCATTTCACGGAGTTTGGTCTACTTGGTAACCCTTATGTCGCTGCT
GCATATTTACTTGGCGCGACTAAAAAATTGAATGTAGGAACCGCCGCTATTGTTCTTCCCACAGCCCATC
CAGTACGCCAACTTGAAGATGTGAATTTATTGGATCAAATGTCAAAAGGACGATTTCGGTTTGGTATTTG
CCGAGGGCTTTACAACAAGGACTTTCGCGTATTCGGCGCGGATATGAATAACAGTCGCGCCTTAGCGGAA
TGCTGGTACGGGCTGATAAAGAATGGCATGACAGAGGGATATATGGAAGCTGATAATGAACATATCAAGT
TCCATAAGGTAAAAGTAAACCCCGCGGCGTATAGCAGAGGTGGCGCACCGGTTTATGTGGTGGCTGAATC
AGCTGCGACGACTGAGTGGGCAGCTCAATTTGGCCTACCGATGATATTAAGTTGGATTATAAATACTAAC
GAAAAGAAAGCACAACTTGAGCTTTATAATGAGGTGGCTCAAGAATATGGGCACGATATTCATAATATCG
ACCATTGCTTATCATATATAACATCTGTAGATCATGACTCAATTAAAGCGAAAGAGATTTGCCGGAAATT
TCTGGGGCATTGGTATGATTCTTATGTGAATGCTACGACTATTTTTGATGATTCAGACCAAACAAGAGGT
TATGATTTCAATAAAGGGCAGTGGCGTGACTTTGTATTAAAAGGACATAAAGATACTAATCGCCGTATTG
ATTACAGTTACGAAATCAATCCCGTGGGAACGCCGCAGGAATGTATTGACATAATTCAAAAAGACATTGA
TGCTACAGGAATATCAAATATTTGTTGTGGATTTGAAGCTAATGGAACAGTAGACGAAATTATTGCTTCC
ATGAAGCTCTTCCAGTCTGATGTCATGCCATTTCTTAAAGAAAAACAACGTTCGCTATTATATTAGCTAA
GGAGAAAGAAATGAAATTTGGATTGTTCTTCCTTAACTTCATCAATCCGACAACTGTTCAAGAACAAAGT
ATAGTTCGCATGCAGGAAATAACGGAGTATGTTGATAAGTTGAATTTTGAACAGATTTTAGTGTATGAAA
ATCATTTTTCAGATAATGGTGTTGTCGGCGCTCCTCTGACTGTTTCTGGTTTTCTGCTCGGTTTAACAGA
GAAAATTAAAATTGGTTCATTAAATCACATCATTACAACTCATCATCCTGTCCGCATAGCGGAGGAAGCT
TGCTTATTGGATCAGTTAAGTGAAGGGAGATTTATTTTAGGGTTTAGTGATTGCGAAAAAAAAGATGAAA
TGCATTTTTTTAATCGCCCGGCTGAATATCAACAGCAACTATTTGAAGAGTGTTATGAAATCATTAACGA
TGCTTTAACAACAGGCTATTGTAATCCAGATAACGATTTTTATAGCTTCCCTAAAATATCTGTAAATCCC
CATGCTTATACGCCAGGCGGACCTCGGAAATATGTAACAGCAACCAGTCATCATATTGTTGAGTGGGCGG
CCAAAAAAGGTATTCCTCTCATCTTTAAGTGGGATGATTCTAATGATGTTAGATATGAATATGCTGAAAG
ATATAAAGCCGTCGCGGATAAATATGACGTTGACCTATCAGAGATAGACCATCAGTTAATGATATTAGTT
AACTATAACGAAGATAGTAATAAAGCTAAACAAGAGACGCGTGCATTTATTAGTGATTATGTTCTTGAAA
TGCACCCTAATGAAGATTTCGAAAATAAACTTGAAGAAATAATTGCAGAAAACGCTGTCGGAAATTATAC
GGAGTGTATAACTGCGGCTAAATTGGCAATTGAAAAGTGTGGTGCGAAAAGTGTATTGCTGTCCTTTGAA
CCAATGAATGATTTGATGAGCCAAAAAAATGTAATCAATATTGTTGATGATAATATTAAGAAGTACCACA
TGGAATATACCTAACCATGGTAGATTTCGAGTTGCAGCGAGGCGGCAAGTGAACGAATCCCCAGGAGCAT
AGATAACTATGTGACTGGGGTGAGTGAAAGCAGCCAACAAAGCAGCAGCTTGAAAGATGAAGGGTATAAA
AGAGTATGACAGCAGTGCTGCCATACTTTCTAATATTATCTTGAGGAGTAAAACAGGTATGACTTCATAT
GTTGATAAACAAGAAATTACAGCAAGCTCAGAAATTGATGATTTGATTTTTTCGAGCGATCCATTAGTGT
GGTCTTACGACGAGCAGGAAAAAATCAGAAAGAAACTTGTGCTTGATGCATTTCGTAATCATTATAAACA
TTGTCGAGAATATCGTCACTACTGTCAGGCACACAAAGTAGATGACAATATTACGGAAATTGATGACATA
CCTGTATTCCCAACATCGGTTTTTAAGTTTACTCGCTTATTAACTTCTCAGGAAAACGAGATTGAAAGTT
GGTTTACCAGTAGCGGCACGAATGGTTTAAAAAGTCAGGTGGCGCGTGACAGATTAAGTATTGAGAGACT
CTTAGGCTCTGTGAGTTATGGCATGAAATATGTTGGTAGTTGGTTTGATCATCAAATAGAATTAGTCAAT
TTGGGACCAGATAGATTTAATGCTCATAATATTTGGTTTAAATATGTTATGAGTTTGGTGGAATTGTTAT
ATCCTACGACATTTACCGTAACAGAAGAACGAATAGATTTTGTTAAAACATTGAATAGTCTTGAACGAAT
AAAAAATCAAGGGAAAGATCTTTGTCTTATTGGTTCGCCATACTTTATTTATTTACTCTGCCATTATATG
AAAGATAAAAAAATCTCATTTTCTGGAGATAAAAGCCTTTATATCATAACCGGAGGCGGCTGGAAAAGTT
ACGAAAAAGAATCTCTGAAACGTGATGATTTCAATCATCTTTTATTTGATACTTTCAATCTCAGTGATAT
TAGTCAGATCCGAGATATATTTAATCAAGTTGAACTCAACACTTGTTTCTTTGAGGATGAAATGCAGCGT
AAACATGTTCCGCCGTGGGTATATGCGCGAGCGCTTGATCCTGAAACGTTGAAACCTGTACCTGATGGAA
CGCCGGGGTTGATGAGTTATATGGATGCGTCAGCAACCAGTTATCCAGCATTTATTGTTACCGATGATGT
CGGGATAATTAGCAGAGAATATGGTAAGTATCCCGGCGTGCTCGTTGAAATTTTACGTCGCGTCAATACG
AGGACGCAGAAAGGGTGTGCTTTAAGCTTAACCGAAGCGTTTGATAGTTGAGTCGACCTAAGGAGAAAGA
AATGGTGAAGATACAGCCCATCCCCACAACTAGCCAGGGCAGCCTTTTTATAATGAATAGCACCATAGAG
ACAATCCTGGGCCATAGATCCATTAGGAAGTTCACATCTGAACCTATTGCTAGTGAGCAGCTGCAAACGA
TTCTTCAGTCTGGGCTCGCTGCTTCAAGCTCATCCATGCTGCAGGTTGTGAGTATAATTCGGGTTACAGA
CACGGAAAAGAGAAAATTGCTCGCTCAATATGCCGGCAACCAGACGTATGTGGAATCCGCTGCTGAGTTC
CTGGTCTTTTGTATAGACTACCAGCGACACGCTACTATCAACCCCGATGTCCAAGCTGACTTTACCGAGC
TGACCCTGATTGGTGCAGTGGATTCCGGCATAATGGCCCAGAATTGCCTCCTGGCAGCAGAATCAATGGG
TCTTGGCGGAGTCTATATCGGAGGACTTCGGAACTCAGCTGCCCAAGTGGATGAGTTGCTCGGACTGCCC
AAGAACACAGCTATCCTCTTCGGAATGTGCTTGGGGCACCCCGATCAGAGCCCTGAGACAAAGCCTAGAC
TGCCCGCTCATGTGATCGTGCACGAGAACCAATATCAAGCTCTGAACATTGACGACGTACAGGCGTATGA
CAAAACATTGCAGGAGTATTATGCCAGCAGAACCAGCAACCAGAAGCAGAGTGTCTGGTCCCAGGAAACT
GCAGGCAAGCTGGCCGGAGAATCCCTCCCACACATCCTGCCATACCTGAACTCCAAGGGCCTTGCCAGAA
GGTAACTAAGGAGAAAGAACCCGGGTCGACCTGCAGCCAAGCTTAATTAGCTGAGCTTGGACTCCTGTTG
ATAGATCCAGTAATGACCTCAGAACTCCATCTGGATTTGTTCAGAACGCTCGGTTGCCGCCGGGCGTTTT
TTATTGGTGAGAATCCAAGCTAGCTTGGCGAGATTTTCAGGAGCTAAGGAAGCTAAAATGGAGAAAAAAA
TCACTGGATATACCACCGTTGATATATCCCAATGGCATCGTAAAGAACATTTTGAGGCATTTCAGTCAGT
TGCTCAATGTACCTATAACCAGACCGTTCAGCTGGATATTACGGCCTTTTTAAAGACCGTAAAGAAAAAT
AAGCACAAGTTTTATCCGGCCTTTATTCACATTCTTGCCCGCCTGATGAATGCTCATCCGGAATTTCGTA
TGGCAATGAAAGACGGTGAGCTGGTGATATGGGATAGTGTTCACCCTTGTTACACCGTTTTCCATGAGCA
AACTGAAACGTTTTCATCGCTCTGGAGTGAATACCACGACGATTTCCGGCAGTTTCTACACATATATTCG
CAAGATGTGGCGTGTTACGGTGAAAACCTGGCCTATTTCCCTAAAGGGTTTATTGAGAATATGTTTTTCG
TCTCAGCCAATCCCTGGGTGAGTTTCACCAGTTTTGATTTAAACGTGGCCAATATGGACAACTTCTTCGC
CCCCGTTTTCACCATGGGCAAATATTATACGCAAGGCGACAAGGTGCTGATGCCGCTGGCGATTCAGGTT
CATCATGCCGTTTGTGATGGCTTCCATGTCGGCAGAATGCTTAATGAATTACAACAGTACTGCGATGAGT
GGCAGGGCGGGGCGTAATTTTTTTAAGGCAGTTATTGGTGCCCTTAAACGCCTGGGGTAATGACTCTCTA
GCTTGAGGCATCAAATAAAACGAAAGGCTCAGTCGAAAGACTGGGCCTTTCGTTTTATCTGTTGTTTGTC
GGTGAACGCTCTCCTGAGTAGGACAAATCCGCCCTCTAGAGCTGCCTCGCGCGTTTCGGTGATGACGGTG
AAAACCTCTGACACATGCAGCTCCCGGAGACGGTCACAGCTTGTCTGTAAGCGGATGCCGGGAGCAGACA
AGCCCGTCAGGGCGCGTCAGCGGGTGTTGGCGGGTGTCGGGGCGCAGCCATGACCCAGTCACGTAGCGAT
AGCGGAGTGTATACTGGCTTAACTATGCGGCATCAGAGCAGATTGTACTGAGAGTGCACCATATGCGGTG
TGAAATACCGCACAGATGCGTAAGGAGAAAATACCGCATCAGGCGCTCTTCCGCTTCCTCGCTCACTGAC
TCGCTGCGCTCGGTCGTTCGGCTGCGGCGAGCGGTATCAGCTCACTCAAAGGCGGTAATACGGTTATCCA
CAGAATCAGGGGATAACGCAGGAAAGAACATGTGAGCAAAAGGCCAGCAAAAGGCCAGGAACCGTAAAAA
GGCCGCGTTGCTGGCGTTTTTCCATAGGCTCCGCCCCCCTGACGAGCATCACAAAAATCGACGCTCAAGT
CAGAGGTGGCGAAACCCGACAGGACTATAAAGATACCAGGCGTTTCCCCCTGGAAGCTCCCTCGTGCGCT
CTCCTGTTCCGACCCTGCCGCTTACCGGATACCTGTCCGCCTTTCTCCCTTCGGGAAGCGTGGCGCTTTC
TCATAGCTCACGCTGTAGGTATCTCAGTTCGGTGTAGGTCGTTCGCTCCAAGCTGGGCTGTGTGCACGAA
CCCCCCGTTCAGCCCGACCGCTGCGCCTTATCCGGTAACTATCGTCTTGAGTCCAACCCGGTAAGACACG
ACTTATCGCCACTGGCAGCAGCCACTGGTAACAGGATTAGCAGAGCGAGGTATGTAGGCGGTGCTACAGA
GTTCTTGAAGTGGTGGCCTAACTACGGCTACACTAGAAGGACAGTATTTGGTATCTGCGCTCTGCTGAAG
CCAGTTACCTTCGGAAAAAGAGTTGGTAGCTCTTGATCCGGCAAACAAACCACCGCTGGTAGCGGTGGTT
TTTTTGTTTGCAAGCAGCAGATTACGCGCAGAAAAAAAGGATCTCAAGAAGATCCTTTGATCTTTTCTAC
GGGGTCTGACGCTCAGTGGAACGAAAACTCACGTTAAGGGATTTTGGTCATGAGATTATCAAAAAGGATC
TTCACCTAGATCCTTTTAAATTAAAAATGAAGTTTTAAATCAATCTAAAGTATATATGAGTAAACTTGGT
CTGACAGTTACCAATGCTTAATCAGTGAGGCACCTATCTCAGCGATCTGTCTATTTCGTTCATCCATAGT
TGCCTGACTCCCCGTCGTGTAGATAACTACGATACGGGAGGGCTTACCATCTGGCCCCAGTGCTGCAATG
ATACCGCGAGACCCACGCTCACCGGCTCCAGATTTATCAGCAATAAACCAGCCAGCCGGAAGGGCCGAGC
GCAGAAGTGGTCCTGCAACTTTATCCGCCTCCATCCAGTCTATTAATTGTTGCCGGGAAGCTAGAGTAAG
TAGTTCGCCAGTTAATAGTTTGCGCAACGTTGTTGCCATTGCTACAGGCATCGTGGTGTCACGCTCGTCG
TTTGGTATGGCTTCATTCAGCTCCGGTTCCCAACGATCAAGGCGAGTTACATGATCCCCCATGTTGTGCA
AAAAAGCGGTTAGCTCCTTCGGTCCTCCGATCGTTGTCAGAAGTAAGTTGGCCGCAGTGTTATCACTCAT
GGTTATGGCAGCACTGCATAATTCTCTTACTGTCATGCCATCCGTAAGATGCTTTTCTGTGACTGGTGAG
TACTCAACCAAGTCATTCTGAGAATAGTGTATGCGGCGACCGAGTTGCTCTTGCCCGGCGTCAATACGGG
ATAATACCGCGCCACATAGCAGAACTTTAAAAGTGCTCATCATTGGAAAACGTTCTTCGGGGCGAAAACT
CTCAAGGATCTTACCGCTGTTGAGATCCAGTTCGATGTAACCCACTCGTGCACCCAACTGATCTTCAGCA
TCTTTTACTTTCACCAGCGTTTCTGGGTGAGCAAAAACAGGAAGGCAAAATGCCGCAAAAAAGGGAATAA
GGGCGACACGGAAATGTTGAATACTCATACTCTTCCTTTTTCAATATTATTGAAGCATTTATCAGGGTTA
TTGTCTCATGAGCGGATACATATTTGAATGTATTTAGAAAAATAAACAAATAGGGGTTCCGCGCACATTT
CCCCGAAAAGTGCCACCTGACGTCTAAGAAACCATTATTATCATGACATTAACCTATAAAAATAGGCGTA
TCACGAGGCCCTTTCGTCTTCAC
Features (pLannotate 1.2.2; 17 found; start..end, strand, type, name):
     10..54      +  promoter       T5 promoter: bacteriophage T5 promoter for E. coli RNA polymerase, with embedded lac operator
     62..78      +  protein_bind   lac operator: The lac repressor binds to the lac operator to inhibit transcription in E. coli. This inhibition can be relieved by adding lactose or isopropyl-β-D-thiogalactopyranoside (IPTG). lac repressor encoded by lacI
    121..1563    +  CDS            LuxC: LuxC fatty acid reductase; luxC; from the Photorhabdus luminescens bioluminescence operon
   1576..2499    +  CDS            LuxD: LuxD acyltransferase; luxD; from the Photorhabdus luminescens bioluminescence operon
   2554..3636    +  CDS            LuxA: LuxA luciferase subunit; luxA; from the Photorhabdus luminescens bioluminescence operon
   3651..4634    +  CDS            LuxB: LuxB luciferase subunit; luxB; from the Photorhabdus luminescens bioluminescence operon
   4819..5931    +  CDS            LuxE: LuxE; luxE; from the Photorhabdus luminescens bioluminescence operon
   6003..6722    +  CDS            frp: FRP_VIBHA - Experimental evidence at protein level: Swiss-Prot protein existence level 1. Catalyzes the NADPH-dependent reduction of FMN to FMNH(2). Involved in bioluminescence by providing FMNH(2) to luciferase. From Vibrio harveyi (Beneckea harveyi).
   6780..6874    +  terminator     lambda t0 terminator: transcription terminator from phage lambda
   6889..6917    +  promoter       cat promoter (fragment): promoter of the E. coli cat gene encoding chloramphenicol acetyltransferase
   6918..7574    +  CDS            cat: CAT_ECOLX - Experimental evidence at protein level: Swiss-Prot protein existence level 1. This enzyme is an effector of chloramphenicol resistance in bacteria. From Escherichia coli. This protein is used as a marker in many commonly used cloning vectors, such as pACYC184.
   7642..7728    +  terminator     rrnB T1 terminator: Escherichia coli rrnB; transcription terminator T1 from the E. coli rrnB gene
   7740..7781    +  CDS            rop (fragment): Rop protein, which maintains plasmids at low copy number; rop
   7883..8023    +  misc_feature   bom: basis of mobility region from pBR322
   8209..8797    -  rep_origin     ori: high-copy-number ColE1/pMB1/pBR322/pUC origin of replication
   8968..9828    -  CDS            AmpR: β-lactamase; bla; confers resistance to ampicillin, carbenicillin, and related antibiotics
   9829..9933    -  promoter       AmpR promoter: bla
