[The description below was written by a language model from this plasmid's Addgene catalogue record and pLannotate feature annotations shown in this document.]
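Description:
ilux pQE(-) is a bacterial expression plasmid of about 10 kb built on pQE(-), a derivative of pQE30 from which the His-tag coding sequence has been removed. It replicates in E. coli from a high-copy ColE1/pMB1-type origin, with an adjacent pBR322 bom region and only a short remnant of rop. Selection is by ampicillin through the β-lactamase gene and its own promoter. The backbone also carries a cat (chloramphenicol acetyltransferase) coding sequence preceded by only a fragment of its promoter and followed by the rrnB T1 terminator. The record lists ampicillin as the only selection.

The payload is the roughly 6.6 kb synthetic ilux operon, cloned between BamHI and XmaI sites. Transcription is driven by the phage T5 promoter, which is recognised by E. coli RNA polymerase and is flanked by lac operator sequences, so it can be repressed by LacI and induced with IPTG. The plasmid has no annotated lacI gene of its own. The operon encodes, in order, LuxC, LuxD, LuxA, LuxB and LuxE, annotated as matching the Photorhabdus luminescens lux genes, followed by frp, an NADPH-dependent FMN reductase matching that of Vibrio harveyi, and it ends at the lambda t0 terminator. LuxA and LuxB form the luciferase, LuxC, LuxD and LuxE supply its fatty aldehyde substrate, and Frp regenerates the reduced flavin (FMNH2) that the reaction consumes. Cells therefore emit light without any added substrate.

The construct is intended for bright autonomous bioluminescence imaging of bacteria, including at the single-cell level. The depositor notes that the T5 promoter region may be unstable and should be verified by sequencing.
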