Addgene plasmid #107880: ilux pQE(-)
Purpose: Bacterial expression of ilux for bioluminescence imaging
Depositing lab: Stefan Hell. Depositing organization: Max Planck Institute for Multidisciplinary Sciences. Publication: Strongly enhanced bacterial bioluminescence with the ilux operon for single-cell imaging. Gregor C, Gwosch KC, Sahl SJ, Hell SW. Proc Natl Acad Sci U S A. 2018 Jan 30;115(5):962-967. doi: 10.1073/pnas.1715946115. Epub 2018 Jan 16. PubMed 29339494.
Backbone
  Vector backbone: pQE(-)
  Backbone size w/o insert (bp): 3428
  Total vector size (bp): 10033
  Modifications to backbone: His-deleted version of pQE30
  Vector type: Bacterial Expression
Growth in bacteria
  Bacterial resistance: Ampicillin, 100 μg/mL
  Growth temperature: 37°C
  Growth strain: Top10
  Copy number: High Copy
Gene/Insert
  Gene/Insert name: ilux
  Species: Synthetic
  Insert size (bp): 6605
  Promoter: T5
  Cloning method: Restriction Enzyme; 5′ cloning site BamHI (not destroyed); 3′ cloning site XmaI (not destroyed)
  Sequencing primers: 5′ CGGATAACAATTTCACACAG; 3′ CGAGCGTTCTGAACAAATCC
Terms and licenses: Academic/Nonprofit Terms; Industry Terms: Not Available to Industry
Depositor comments: Plasmid may exhibit instability in the T5 promoter region. It is recommended to verify this region by Sanger sequencing with AmpSeq-F 5'-ctcatgagcggatacatatttgaa-3'.
How to cite: ilux pQE(-) was a gift from Stefan Hell (Addgene plasmid # 107880)
