>Addgene plasmid #107880 | ilux pQE(-) | addgene partial sequence | sequence record 242420 | AmpSeq-F 5'-ctcatgagcggatacatatttgaa-3'
NNNNNNNNNNNNNNNNNAGGGGTTCCGCGCACATTTCCCCGAAAAGTGCCACCTGACGTCTAAGAAACCA
TTATTATCATGACATTAACCTATAAAAATAGGCGTATCACGAGGCCCTTTCGTCTTCACCTCGAGAAATC
ATAAAAAATTTATTTGCTTTGTGAGCGGATAACAATTTCACACAGAATTCATTAAAGAGGAGAAATTAAC
TGGATCCATGACTAAAAAAATTTCATTCATTATTACCGGCCAGGTTGAAATCTTTCCCGAAAGCGATGAT
TTAGTGCAATCCATTAATTTTGGTGATAATAGTGTTTACCTGCCAATATTGAATGACTCTCATGTAAAAA
ACATTATTGATTGTAATGGAAATAACGAATTACGGTTGCATGACATTGTCAATTTTCTCTATACGGTAGG
GCAAAGATGGAAAAATGATGAATACTCAAGACGCAGGACATACATTCGTGACTTAAAAAAATATATGGGA
TATTCAGAAGAAATGGCTAAGCTAGAGGCCAATTGGATATCTATGATATTATGTTCTAAAGGCGGCCTTT
ATGATGTTGTAGAAAATGAACTTGGTTCTCGCCATATCATGGATGAATGGCTACCTCAGGATGAAAGTTA
TGTTCGGGCTTTTCCGAAAGGTAAATCTGTACATCTGTTGGCAGGTAATGTTCCATTATCTGGGATCATG
TCTATATTACGCGCAATTTTAACTAAGAATCAGTGTATTATAAAAACATCGTCAACCGATCCTTTTACCG
CTAATGCATTAGCGTTAAGTTTTATTGATGTAGACCCTAATCATCCGATAACGCGCTCTTTATCTGTTAT
ATATTGGCCCCACCAAGGTGATACATCACTCGCAAAAGAAATTATGCGACATGCGGATGTTATTGTCGCT
TGGGGAGGGCCAGATGCGATTAATTGGGCGGTAGAGCATGCGCCATCTTATGCTGATGTGATTAAATTTG
GTCCTAAAAAGAGTCTTTGCATTATCGATAATCCTGTTGATTTGACGTCTGCAGCGACAGGTGCGGCTCA
TGATGTTTGTTTTTACGATCAGCGAGCTTGNTTTTNNNN
